>Addgene plasmid #16455 | pCRII p16 | addgene partial sequence | sequence record 23196 | T7 5'-TAATACGACTCACTATAGGG-3'
CTGCTCGAGCGGCCGCCAGTGTGATGGATATCTGCAGAATTCGGCTTGGCCCTGTAGGACCTTCGGTGAC
TGATGATCTAAGTTTCCCGAGGTTTCTCAGAGCCTCTCTGGTTCTTTCAATCGGGGATGTCTGAGGGACC
TTCCGCGGCATCTATGCGGGCATGGTTACTGCCTCTGGTGCCCCCCGCAGCCGCGCGCAGGTACCGTGCG
ACATCGCGATGGCCCCGCTCCTCAGCCAGGTCCACGGGCAGACGGCCCCAGGCATCGCGCACGTCCAGCC
GCGCCCCGGCCCGGTGCAGCACCACCAGCGTGTCCAGGAAGCCCTCCCGGGCAGCGTCGTGCACGGGTCG
GGTGAGAGTGGCGGGGTCGGCGCAGTTGGGCTCCGCGCCGTGGAGCAGCAGCAGCTCCGCCACTCGGGCG
CTGCCCATCATCATGACCTGGATCGGCCTCCGACCGTAACTATTCGGTGCGTTGGGCAGCGCCCCCGCCT
CCAGCAGCGCCCGCACCTCCTCTACCCGACCCCGGGCCGCGGCCGTGGCCAGCTAGTCAGCCGAAGGCTC
CATGCTGCTCCCCGCCGCCGGCTCCATGCTGCTCCCCGCCGCCCGCTGCCTGCTCTCCCCCTCTCCGCAG
CCGCCGAGCGCACGCGGTCCGCCCCACCCTCTGGTGACCAGCCAGCCCCTCCTCTTTCTTCAAGCCGAAT
TCCAGCACACTGGCGGCCGTTACTAGTGGATCCGAGCTCGGTACCAAGCTTGATGCATAGCTTGAGTATT
CTATAGTGTCACCTAAATAGCTTGGCGTAATCATGGTCATAGCTGTTTCCTGTGTGAAATTGTTATCCGC
TCACAATTCCACACAACATACGAGCCGGAAGCATAAAGTGTAAAGCCTGGGGTGCCTAATGAGTGAGCTA
ACTCACATTAATTGCGTTGCGCTCACTGCCCGCTTTCCAGTCGGGAAACCTGTCGTGCCAGCTGCATTA
