[The description below was written by a language model from this plasmid's Addgene catalogue record.]
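Description:
pCRII p16 is a bacterial cloning plasmid carrying a human p16 insert in the commercial pCRII backbone from Invitrogen, a vector of about 3.9 kb originally designed for capturing PCR products. The plasmid is maintained at high copy number in standard E. coli cloning strains and is selected with ampicillin. Although the record classifies it as a bacterial expression vector, pCRII is generally used as a cloning and in vitro transcription vector rather than for protein production, and the record does not state a promoter intended to drive expression of the insert.

The payload is an approximately 640 bp fragment of human p16, mapped to the CDKN2A locus, which encodes the p16INK4A inhibitor of the cyclin-dependent kinases CDK4 and CDK6 and is a well-known tumour suppressor that is frequently deleted in human cancers. The insert is flanked on both sides by EcoRI sites that remain intact, so the fragment can be released in a single digest for subcloning or probe preparation; because the same enzyme is used at both ends, the orientation of the insert is not specified in the record. SP6 and T7 primer sites sit on either side of the cloning region, allowing sequencing from both ends and, in principle, transcription of either strand from these phage promoters. The record does not say whether the fragment is a full coding sequence or carries any tags or mutations. The associated work concerned deletion of the p16 and p15 genes in brain tumours, consistent with use of this plasmid as a source of p16 sequence for hybridisation probes or further cloning.
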