Addgene plasmid #16455: pCRII p16
Depositing lab: Bert Vogelstein. Depositing organization: Johns Hopkins University and School of Medicine. Publication: Deletion of p16 and p15 genes in brain tumors. Jen J, Harper JW, Bigner SH, Bigner DD, Papadopoulos N, Markowitz S, Willson JK, Kinzler KW, Vogelstein B. Cancer Res. 1994 Dec 15. 54(24):6353-8. PubMed 7987828.
Backbone
  Vector backbone: pCRII
  Backbone manufacturer: Invitrogen
  Backbone size w/o insert (bp): 3900
  Vector type: Bacterial Expression
Growth in bacteria
  Bacterial resistance: Ampicillin, 100 μg/mL
  Growth temperature: 37°C
  Growth strain: DH5alpha
  Copy number: High Copy
Gene/Insert
  Gene/Insert name: p16
  Species: H. sapiens (human)
  Insert size (bp): 640
  Entrez Gene: CDKN2A (a.k.a. ARF, CAI2, CDK4I, CDKN2, CMM2, INK4, INK4A, MLM, MTS-1, MTS1, P14, P14ARF, P16, P16-INK4A, P16INK4, P16INK4A, P19, P19ARF, TP16)
  Cloning method: Restriction Enzyme; 5′ cloning site EcoRI (not destroyed); 3′ cloning site EcoRI (not destroyed)
  Sequencing primers: 5′ SP6; 3′ T7
Terms and licenses: Academic/Nonprofit Terms; Industry Terms: Not Available to Industry
How to cite: pCRII p16 was a gift from Bert Vogelstein (Addgene plasmid # 16455 ; http://n2t.net/addgene:16455 ; RRID:Addgene_16455)
